>Addgene plasmid #55707 | Cer(1-158)-beta-1 in pcDNAI/Amp | depositor full sequence | sequence record 114830 | Cer(1-158)-beta-1 in pcDNAI/Amp sequence 6283 bps
GGCGTAATCTGCTGCTTGCAAACAAAAAAACCACCGCTACCAGCGGTGGTTTGTTTGCCGGATCAAGAGC
TACCAACTCTTTTTCCGAAGGTAACTGGCTTCAGCAGAGCGCAGATACCAAATACTGTCCTTCTAGTGTA
GCCGTAGTTAGGCCACCACTTCAAGAACTCTGTAGCACCGCCTACATACCTCGCTCTGCTAATCCTGTTA
CCAGTGGCTGCTGCCAGTGGCGATAAGTCGTGTCTTACCGGGTTGGACTCAAGACGATAGTTACCGGATA
AGGCGCAGCGGTCGGGCTGAACGGGGGGTTCGTGCACACAGCCCAGCTTGGAGCGAACGACCTACACCGA
ACTGAGATACCTACAGCGTGAGCATTGAGAAAGCGCCACGCTTCCCGAAGGGAGAAAGGCGGACAGGTAT
CCGGTAAGCGGCAGGGTCGGAACAGGAGAGCGCACGAGGGAGCTTCCAGGGGGAAACGCCTGGTATCTTT
ATAGTCCTGTCGGGTTTCGCCACCTCTGACTTGAGCGTCGATTTTTGTGATGCTCGTCAGGGGGGCGGAG
CCTATGGAAAAACGCCAGCAACGCAAGCTAGCTTCTAGCTAGAAATTGTAAACGTTAATATTTTGTTAAA
ATTCGCGTTAAATTTTTGTTAAATCAGCTCATTTTTTAACCAATAGGCCGAAATCGGCAAAATCCCTTAT
AAATCAAAAGAATAGCCCGAGATAGGGT
[37 nt withheld, positions 729-765]
AAAGAACGTGGACTCCAACGTCAAAGGGCGAAAAACCGTCTATCAGGGCGATGGCC
[115 nt withheld, positions 822-936]
G
[144 nt withheld, positions 938-1081]
ACCGTATAACGTGCTTTCCTCGTTG
[64 nt withheld, positions 1107-1170]
CTGGATTACCAAAGGGCCTCGTGATACGCCTATTTTTATAGGTTAATGTCATGATAATAATGGTTTCTTA
GACGTCAGGTGGCACTTTTCGGGGAAATGTGCGCGGAACCCCTATTTGTTTATTTTTCTAAATACATTCA
AATATGTATCCGCTCATGAGACAATAACCCTGATAAATGCTTCAATAATATTGAAAAAGGAAGAGTATGA
GTATTCAACATTTCCGTGTCGCCCTTATTCCCTTTTTTGCGGCATTTTGCCTTCCTGTTTTTGCTCACCC
AGAAACGCTGGTGAAAGTAAAAGATGCTGAAGATCAGTTGGGTGCACGAGTGGGTTACATCGAACTGGAT
CTCAACAGCGGTAAGATCCTTGAGAGTTTTCGCCCCGAAGAACGTTTTCCAATGATGAGCACTTTTAAAG
TTCTGCTATGTGGCGCGGTATTATCCCGTGTTGACGCCGGGCAAGAGCAACTCGGTCGCCGCATACACTA
TTCTCAGAATGACTTGGTTGAGTACTCACCAGTCACAGAAAAGCATCTTACGGATGGCATGACAGTAAGA
GAATTATGCAGTGCTGCCATAACCATGAGTGATAACACTGCGGCCAACTTACTTCTGACAACGATCGGAG
GACCGAAGGAGCTAACCGCTTTTTTGCACAACATGGGGGATCATGTAACTCGCCTTGATCGTTGGGAACC
GGAGCTGAATGAAGCCATACCAAACGACGAGCGTGACACCACGATGCCTGCAGCAATGGCAACAACGTTG
CGCAAACTATTAACTGGCGAACTACTTACTCTAGCTTCCCGGCAACAATTAATAGACTGGATGGAGGCGG
ATAAAGTTGCAGGACCACTTCTGCGCTCGGCCCTTCCGGCTGGCTGGTTTATTGCTGATAAATCTGGAGC
CGGTGAGCGTGGGTCTCGCGGTATCATTGCAGCACTGGGGCCAGATGGTAAGCCCTCCCGTATCGTAGTT
ATCTACACGACGGGGAGTCAGGCAACTATGGATGAACGAAATAGACAGATCGCTGAGATAGGTGCCTCAC
TGATTAAGCATTGGTAACTGTCAGACCAAGTTTACTCATATATACTTTAGATTGATTTAAAACTTCATTT
TTAATTTCTCTAGCGCGTTGACATTGATTATTGACTAGTTATTAATAGTAATCAATTACGGGGTCATTAG
TTCATAGCCCATATATGGAGTTCCGCGTTACATAACTTACGGTAAATGGCCCGCCTGGCTGACCGCCCAA
CGACCCCCGCCCATTGACGTCAATAATGACGTATGTTCCCATAGTAACGCCAATAGGGACTTTCCATTGA
CGTCAATGGGTGGACTATTTACGGTAAACTGCCCACTTGGCAGTACATCAAGTGTATCATATGCCAAGTA
CGCCCCCTATTGACGTCAATGACGGTAAATGGCCCGCCTGGCATTATGCCCAGTACATGACCTTATGGGA
CTTTCCTACTTGGCAGTACATCTACGTATTAGTCATCGCTATTACCATGGTGATGCGGTTTTGGCAGTAC
ATCAATGGGCGTGGATAGCGGTTTGACTCACGGGGATTTCCAAGTCTCCACCCCATTGACGTCAATGGGA
GTTTGTTTTGGCACCAAAATCAACGGGACTTTCCAAAATGTCGTAACAACTCCGCCCCATTGACGCAAAT
GGGCGGTAGGCGTGTACGGTGGGAGGTCTATATAAGCAGAGCTCTCTGGCTAACTAGAGAACCCACTGCT
TACTGGCTTATCGAAATTAATACGACTCACTATAGGGAGACCCAAGCTTGGTACCGAGCTCGGATCCGCC
ACCATGGTGAGCAAGGGCGAGGAGCTGTTCACCGGGGTGGTGCCCATCCTGGTCGAGCTGGACGGCGACG
TAAACGGCCACAAGTTCAGCGTGTCCGGCGAGGGCGAGGGCGATGCCACCTACGGCAAGCTGACCCTGAA
GTTCATCTGCACCACCGGCAAGCTGCCCGTGCCCTGGCCCACCCTCGTGACCACCCTGACCTGGGGCGTG
CAGTGCTTCGCCCGCTACCCCGACCACATGAAGCAGCACGACTTCTTCAAGTCCGCCATGCCCGAAGGCT
ACGTCCAGGAGCGCACCATCTTCTTCAAGGACGACGGCAACTACAAGACCCGCGCCGAGGTGAAGTTCGA
GGGCGACACCCTGGTGAACCGCATCGAGCTGAAGGGCATCGACTTCAAGGAGGACGGCAACATCCTGGGG
CACAAGCTGGAGTACAACGCCATCAGCGACAACGTCTATATCACCGCCGACAAGCAGAGATCCATCGCAA
CC
[1020 nt withheld, positions 3483-4502]
TAAAGATCTATCACACTGGCGGCCGCTCGAGCATGCATCTAGAGGGCCCTATTCTATAGTGTCACCTAAA
TGCTAGAGGATCTTTGTGAAGGAACCTTACTTCTGTGGTGTGACATAATTGGACAAACTACCTACAGAGA
TTTAAAGCTCTAAGGTAAATATAAAATTTTTAAGTGTATAATGTGTTAAACTACTGATTCTAATTGTTTG
TGTATTTTAGATTCCAACCTATGGAACTGATGAATGGGAGCAGTGGTGGAATGCCTTTAATGAGGAAAAC
CTGTTTTGCTCAGAAGAAATGCCATCTAGTGATGATGAGGCTACTGCTGACTCTCAACATTCTACTCCTC
CAAAAAAGAAGAGAAAGGTAGAAGACCCCAAGGACTTTCCTTCAGAATTGCTAAGTTTTTTGAGTCATGC
TGTGTTTAGTAATAGAACTCTTGCTTGCTTTGCTATTTACACCACAAAGGAAAAAGCTGCACTGCTATAC
AAGAAAATTATGGAAAAATATTTGATGTATAGTGCCTTGACTAGAGATCATAATCAGCCATACCACATTT
GTAGAGGTTTTACTTGCTTTAAAAAACCTCCCACACCTCCCCCTGAACCTGAAACATAAAATGAATGCAA
TTGTTGTTGTTAACTTGTTTATTGCAGCTTATAATGGTTACAAATAAAGCAATAGCATCACAAATTTCAC
AAATAAAGCATTTTTTTCACTGCATTCTAGTTGTGGTTTGTCCAAACTCATCAATGTATCTTATCATGTC
TGGATCATCCCGCCATGGTATCAACGCCATATTTCTATTTACAGTAGGGACCTCTTCGTTGTGTAGGTAC
CGCTGTATTCCTAGGGAAATAGTAGAGGCACCTTGAACTGTCTGCATCAGCCATATAGCCCCCGCTGTTC
GACTTACAAACACAGGCACAGTACTGACAAACCCATACACCTCCTCTGAAATACCCATAGTTGCTAGGGC
TGTCTCCGAACTCATTACACCCTCCAAAGTCAGAGCTGTAATTTCGCCATCAAGGGCAGCGAGGGCTTCT
CCAGATAAAATAGCTTCTGCCGAGAGTCCCGTAAGGGTAGACACTTCAGCTAATCCCTCGATGAGGTCTA
CTAGAATAGTCAGTGCGGCTCCCATTTTGAAAATTCACTTACTTGATCAGCTTCAGAAGATGGCGGAGGG
CCTCCAACACAGTAATTTTCCTCCCGACTCTTAAAATAGAAAATGTCAAGTCAGTTAAGCAGGAAGTGGA
CTAACTGACGCAGCTGGCCGTGCGACATCCTCTTTTAATTAGTTGCTAGGCAACGCCCTCCAGAGGGCGT
GTGGTTTTGCAAGAGGAAGCAAAAGCCTCTCCACCCAGGCCTAGAATGTTTCCACCCAATCATTACTATG
ACAACAGCTGTTTTTTTTAGTATTAAGCAGAGGCCGGGGACCCCTGGGCCCGCTTACTCTGGAGAAAAAG
AAGAGAGGCATTGTAGAGGCTTCCAGAGGCAACTTGTCAAAACAGGACTGCTTCTATTTCTGTCACACTG
TCTGGCCCTGTCACAAGGTCCAGCACCTCCATACCCCCTTTAATAAGCAGTTTGGGAACGGGTGCGGGTC
TTACTCCGCCCATCCCGCCCCTAACTCCGCCCAGTTCCGCCCATTCTCCGCCCCATGGCTGACTAATTTT
TTTTATTTATGCAGAGGCCGAGGCCGCCTCGGCCTCTGAGCTATTCCAGAAGTAGTGAGGAGGCTTTTTT
GGAGGCCTAGGCTTTTGCAAAAAGCTAATTC
Features (pLannotate 1.2.2; 21 found; start..end, strand, type, name):
      2..570     +  rep_origin     ori: high-copy-number ColE1/pMB1/pBR322/pUC origin of replication
    603..1061    -  rep_origin     f1 ori (sequence partly withheld): f1 bacteriophage origin of replication; arrow indicates direction of (+) strand synthesis
   1049..1170    -  CDS            M13 gene IV (fragment) (sequence partly withheld): pIV; IV; phage assembly
   1272..1376    +  promoter       AmpR promoter: bla
   1377..2237    +  CDS            AmpR: β-lactamase; bla; confers resistance to ampicillin, carbenicillin, and related antibiotics
   2310..2689    +  enhancer       CMV enhancer: human cytomegalovirus immediate early enhancer
   2690..2893    +  promoter       CMV promoter: human cytomegalovirus (CMV) immediate early promoter
   2889..2922    +  LTR            5' LTR (truncated) (fragment): truncated 5' long terminal repeat (LTR) from HIV-1
   2938..2956    +  promoter       T7 promoter: promoter for bacteriophage T7 RNA polymerase
   2994..3468    +  CDS            VN173 (fragment): N-terminal fragment of mVenus for use in bimolecular fluorescence complementation (BiFC) (Kodama and Hu, 2010)
   3483..4502    +  CDS            GNB1 (sequence withheld): GBB1_BOVIN - Experimental evidence at protein level: Swiss-Prot protein existence level 1. Guanine nucleotide-binding proteins (G proteins) are involved as a modulator or transducer in various transmembrane signaling systems. The beta and gamma chains are required for the GTPase activity, for replacement of GDP by GTP, and for G protein-effector interaction. From Bos taurus (Bovine).
   4555..4573    -  promoter       SP6 promoter: promoter for bacteriophage SP6 RNA polymerase
   4581..4655    +  CDS            small t antigen (fragment): SV40 (simian virus 40) small t antigen
   4657..4722    +  intron         small t intron: SV40 (simian virus 40) small t antigen intron
   4852..4872    +  CDS            SV40 NLS: nuclear localization signal of SV40 (simian virus 40) large T antigen
   4879..5013    +  CDS            LT_POVHA (fragment): Protein inferred from homology: Swiss-Prot protein existence level 3. Isoform large T antigen is a key early protein essential for both driving viral replication and inducing cellular transformation. Plays a role in viral genome replication by driving entry of quiescent cells into the cell cycle and by autoregulating the synthesis of viral early mRNA. Displays highly oncogenic activities by corrupting the host cellular checkpoint mechanisms that guard cell division and the transcription, replication, and repair of DNA. Participates in the modulation of cellular gene expression preceeding viral
   5038..5121    +  CDS            large T antigen (fragment): large T antigen from SV40 (simian virus 40)
   5144..5278    +  polyA_signal   SV40 poly(A) signal: SV40 polyadenylation signal
   5279..5647    -  CDS            VP2_POVMA (fragment): Experimental evidence at protein level: Swiss-Prot protein existence level 1. [Isoform VP3]: structural protein that resides within the core of the capsid surrounded by 72 VP1 pentamers. Following virus endocytosis and trafficking to the endoplasmic reticulum, VP2 and VP3 form oligomers and integrate into the endoplasmic reticulum membrane. Heterooligomer VP2-VP3 may create a viroporin for transporting the viral genome across the endoplasmic reticulum membrane to the cytoplasm. Nuclear entry of the viral DNA involves the selective exposure and importin recognition of VP2 or Vp3 nuclear localiz
   6015..6113    -  CDS            VP1_POVMP (fragment): Experimental evidence at protein level: Swiss-Prot protein existence level 1. Forms an icosahedral capsid with a T=7 symmetry and a 40 nm diameter. The capsid is composed of 72 pentamers linked to each other by disulfide bonds and associated with VP2 or VP3 proteins. Interacts with terminal alpha(2,3)-linked sialic acids on the cell surface to provide virion attachment to target cell. This attachment induces virion internalization predominantly through caveolin-mediated endocytosis. Once attached, the virion is internalized by caveolin- mediated endocytosis and traffics to the endoplasmic reti
   6124..6259    +  rep_origin     SV40 ori: SV40 origin of replication
