[The description below was written by a language model from this plasmid's Addgene catalogue record and pLannotate feature annotations shown in this document.]
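Description:
Cer(1-158)-beta-1 in pcDNAI/Amp is a 6,283 bp mammalian expression plasmid built on the Invitrogen pcDNA1/Amp backbone, modified by adding a BglII site to the polylinker just 3' of BamHI. It is maintained at high copy in E. coli through a ColE1/pUC-type origin and selected with ampicillin via the β-lactamase gene. An f1 origin is also present, and an SV40 origin allows episomal replication in mammalian cells that supply large T antigen.

The insert of about 1.5 kb encodes residues 1-158 of monomeric Cerulean, a cyan variant of Aequorea victoria GFP, fused to the amino terminus of the human G protein β1 subunit (GNB1). The two parts are joined by a short linker that was added when Gβ1 was PCR-amplified, a step that also removed an internal BglII site. Expression is driven by the CMV immediate-early enhancer and promoter. The transcript is processed using the SV40 small t intron and SV40 polyadenylation signal downstream, and T7 and SP6 promoters flank the insert. The automated annotation labels the fluorescent fragment as the related mVenus N-terminal BiFC fragment and matches Gβ1 to the bovine protein. These labels reflect homology hits, and the catalogue identifies the parts as mCerulean and human. The various T antigen, polyomavirus capsid and HIV LTR fragment calls likewise appear to be backbone remnants, not functional genes.

The construct is one half of a bimolecular fluorescence complementation pair. The Cerulean fragment is non-fluorescent alone, but co-expression with a C-terminal CFP fragment fused to a Gγ subunit produces a signal when the βγ dimer assembles. This lets Gβγ complex formation and subcellular targeting be followed in living cells.
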