Addgene plasmid #55707: Cer(1-158)-beta-1 in pcDNAI/Amp
Purpose: An amino-terminal fragment of mCerulean was fused to Gbeta1. When co-expressed with a carboxyl terminal CFP fragment fused to a Ggamma subunit, a fluorescent signal s produced.
Depositing lab: Catherine Berlot. Depositing organization: Geisinger Health Center. Publication: Live cell analysis of G protein beta5 complex formation, function, and targeting. Yost EA, Mervine SM, Sabo JL, Hynes TR, Berlot CH. Mol Pharmacol. 2007 Oct;72(4):812-25. Epub 2007 Jun 27. 10.1124/mol.107.038075 PubMed 17596375.
Backbone
  Vector backbone: pcDNA1/Amp
  Backbone manufacturer: Invitrogen
  Backbone size w/o insert (bp): 4800
  Total vector size (bp): 6283
  Modifications to backbone: BglII introduced to polylinker of pcDNA1/Amp 3' of BamHI site.
  Vector type: Mammalian Expression
Growth in bacteria
  Bacterial resistance: Ampicillin, 100 μg/mL
  Growth temperature: 37°C
  Growth strain: DH10B
  Copy number: High Copy
Gene/Insert
  Gene/Insert name: mCer(1-158)-beta 1 (alt name: transducin beta)
  Species: H. sapiens (human); Aequorea victoria
  Insert size (bp): 1483
  Mutation: GBeta-1 was amplified via PCR, which removed an internal BglII site and added an N-terminal linker sequence (RSIAT), a 5' BamHI site, and a 3' BglII site. Cloning into the BglII site of Cer(1-158) destroyed the BamHI site.
  Entrez Gene: GNB1 (a.k.a. HG2A, MDS, MRD42)
  Promoter: CMV
  Tag / fusion protein: Cer(1-158) was fused to the amino terminus of Gbeta1. (N terminal on insert)
  Cloning method: Restriction Enzyme; 5′ cloning site BamHI (not destroyed); 3′ cloning site BglII (not destroyed)
  Sequencing primers: 5′ T7; 3′ SP6
Resource information
  A portion of this plasmid was derived from a plasmid made by: Monomeric Cerulean was obtained from David Piston, Vanderbilt University, Nashville, TN. Beta-1 cDNA obtained from Janet Robishaw, Weis Center for Research, Geisinger Clinic, Danville PA
Terms and licenses: Academic/Nonprofit Terms; Industry Terms: Not Available to Industry
Depositor comments: Reference for monomeric Cerulean: Rizzo MA, Springer GH, Granada B, Piston DW. An improved cyan fluorescent protein variant useful for FRET. Nat Biotechnol. 2004;22(4):445-9. PubMed PMID: 14990965.
How to cite: Cer(1-158)-beta-1 in pcDNAI/Amp was a gift from Catherine Berlot (Addgene plasmid # 55707 ; http://n2t.net/addgene:55707 ; RRID:Addgene_55707)
