>Addgene plasmid #55707 | Cer(1-158)-beta-1 in pcDNAI/Amp | addgene partial sequence | sequence record 119250 | CMV-F 5'-CGCAAATGGGCGGTAGGCGTG-3'
CTCTCTGGCTAACTAGAGAACCCACTGCTTACTGGCTTATCGAAATTAATACGACTCACTATAGGGAGAC
CCAAGCTTGGTACCGAGCTCGGATCCGCCACCATGGTGAGCAAGGGCGAGGAGCTGTTCACCGGGGTGGT
GCCCATCCTGGTCGAGCTGGACGGCGACGTAAACGGCCACAAGTTCAGCGTGTCCGGCGAGGGCGAGGGC
GATGCCACCTACGGCAAGCTGACCCTGAAGTTCATCTGCACCACCGGCAAGCTGCCCGTGCCCTGGCCCA
CCCTCGTGACCACCCTGACCTGGGGCGTGCAGTGCTTCGCCCGCTACCCCGACCACATGAAGCAGCACGA
CTTCTTCAAGTCCGCCATGCCCGAAGGCTACGTCCAGGAGCGCACCATCTTCTTCAAGGACGACGGCAAC
TACAAGACCCGCGCCGAGGTGAAGTTCGAGGGCGACACCCTGGTGAACCGCATCGAGCTGAAGGGCATCG
ACTTCAAGGAGGACGGCAACATCCTGGGGCACAAGCTGGAGTACAACGCCATCAGCGACAACGTCTATAT
CACCGCCGACAAGCAGAGATCCATCGCAACC
[104 nt withheld, positions 592-695]
