>Addgene plasmid #55707 | Cer(1-158)-beta-1 in pcDNAI/Amp | addgene partial sequence | sequence record 119251 | SP6 5'-ATTTAGGTGACACTATAG-3'
TCGAGCGGCCGCCAGTGTGATAGATCTTTA
[615 nt withheld, positions 31-645]
